Addgene plasmid #146710: pAc5.1B-lambdaN-HA-DmNot1_J
Purpose: Insect Expression of DmNot1
Depositing lab: Elisa Izaurralde. Depositing organization: Max Planck Institute for Developmental Biology. Publication: The interactions of GW182 proteins with PABP and deadenylases are required for both translational repression and degradation of miRNA targets. Huntzinger E, Kuzuoglu-Ozturk D, Braun JE, Eulalio A, Wohlbold L, Izaurralde E. Nucleic Acids Res. 2013 Jan;41(2):978-94. doi: 10.1093/nar/gks1078. Epub 2012 Nov 21. PubMed 23172285.
Backbone
  Vector backbone: Unknown
  Vector type: Insect Expression
Growth in bacteria
  Bacterial resistance: Ampicillin, 100 μg/mL
  Growth temperature: 37°C
  Growth strain: DH5alpha
  Copy number: Low Copy
Gene/Insert
  Gene/Insert name: DmNot1
  Species: D. melanogaster (fly)
  Mutation: 11 silent mutations compared to the sequence given by NCBI: NM_001103772.2.
  Entrez Gene: Not1 (a.k.a. Dmel_CG34407, CG1874, CG1884, CG34407, Dmel\CG34407, Dmel_CG1874, Dmel_CG1884, NOT, NOT1, anon-EST:Liang-1.29, anon-WO0118547.221, clone 1.29, not1)
  Cloning method: Unknown
Terms and licenses: Academic/Nonprofit Terms; Industry Terms: Not Available to Industry
Depositor comments: Plasmids from this collection were made available to the research community and donated after the lab closed. Please note that the sequence provided by the depositing laboratory may be theoretical/predicted or based on Sanger sequencing results. There may be discrepancies between sequencing results obtained by Addgene and the depositor sequence. If an Addgene verified sequence is not available, please contact before placing your order to request that our lab fully sequence the plasmid.
How to cite: pAc5.1B-lambdaN-HA-DmNot1_J was a gift from Elisa Izaurralde (Addgene plasmid # 146710 ; http://n2t.net/addgene:146710 ; RRID:Addgene_146710)
