[The description below was written by a language model from this plasmid's Addgene catalogue record and pLannotate feature annotations shown in this document.]
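Description:
pAc5.1B-lambdaN-HA-DmNot1_J is an insect-cell expression plasmid of about 13 kb that produces Drosophila melanogaster Not1, the large scaffold subunit of the CCR4-NOT deadenylase complex, as an N-terminally tagged fusion. The catalogue lists the backbone as unknown, although the name and the annotated parts point to a pAc5.1-type vector. Transcription is driven by the constitutive D. melanogaster actin 5C (Ac5) promoter, which is commonly used in fly cell lines, and an SV40 polyadenylation signal follows the expression cassette. In bacteria the plasmid replicates from a ColE1/pUC-type origin and is selected with ampicillin through the β-lactamase gene and its own promoter. The record nevertheless describes it as low copy. Short fragments annotated as SV40 large T antigen and a tetracycline resistance gene appear to be non-functional backbone remnants.

Directly downstream of the promoter lies a short fragment of the bacteriophage lambda N protein, followed by an HA epitope sequence annotated as a partial match to 3xHA. The roughly 7.5 kb unannotated stretch that follows corresponds in position to the DmNot1 open reading frame, which the depositor notes carries 11 silent changes relative to the NCBI reference. The lambda N peptide binds BoxB RNA hairpins, so the fusion can be artificially tethered to a reporter mRNA carrying BoxB sites, while HA allows detection or immunoprecipitation. A V5 tag from the vector sits downstream of the insert, but the record does not state whether it is translated in frame. The associated study concerns the roles of GW182 interactions with PABP and deadenylases in translational repression and degradation of miRNA targets, which is consistent with use in tethering and interaction assays.
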