Features (pLannotate 1.2.2; 10 found; start..end, strand, type, name):
     56..2568    +  promoter       Ac5 promoter: Drosophila melanogaster actin 5C promoter
   2588..2653    +  CDS            N (fragment): REGN_LAMBD - Experimental evidence at protein level: Swiss-Prot protein existence level 1. Plays a role as a transcriptional antitermination factor that allows the virus to initiate its lytic phase. Activates expression of the delayed viral early genes by modifying host RNA polymerase (RNAP) into a form that is resistant to termination signals. This antitermination function requires the host NusA protein which serves to stabilize the interaction between antitermination protein N and host RNA polymerase. From Escherichia phage lambda (Bacteriophage lambda).
   2678..2704    +  CDS            3xHA (fragment): three tandem HA epitope tags
  10263..10304   +  CDS            V5 tag: epitope tag from simian virus 5
  10404..10538   -  polyA_signal   SV40 poly(A) signal: SV40 polyadenylation signal
  10561..10645   -  CDS            large T antigen (fragment): large T antigen from SV40 (simian virus 40)
  10646..11116   +  CDS            TcR (fragment): tetracycline efflux protein; tet; confers resistance to tetracycline
  11160..11748   -  rep_origin     ori: high-copy-number ColE1/pMB1/pBR322/pUC origin of replication
  11919..12779   -  CDS            AmpR: β-lactamase; bla; confers resistance to ampicillin, carbenicillin, and related antibiotics
  12780..12884   -  promoter       AmpR promoter: bla
>Addgene plasmid #146710 | pAc5.1B-lambdaN-HA-DmNot1_J | depositor full sequence | sequence record 289156 | Full Sequence
CTTCAAGGAATTAATTCTATATTCTAAAAACACAAATGATACTTCTAAAAAAAATCATGAATGGCATCAA
CTCTGAATCAAATCTTTGCAGATGCACCTACTTCTCATTTCCACTGTCACATCATTTTTCCAGATCTCGC
TGCCTGTTATGTGGCCCACAAACCAAGACACGTTTTATGGCCATTAAAGCTGGCTGATCGTCGCCAAACA
CCAAATACATATCAATATGTACATTCGAGAAAGAAGCGATCAAAGAAGCGTCTTCGGGCGAGTAGGAGAA
TGCGGAGGAGAAGGAGAACGAGCTGATCTAGTATCTCTCCACAATCCAATGCCAACTGACCAACTGGCCA
TATTCGGAGCAATTTGAAGCCAATTTCCATCGCCTGGCGATCGCTCCATTCTTGGCTATATGTTTTTCAC
CGTTCCCGGGGCCATTTTCAAAGACTCGTCGGTAAGATAAGATTGTGTCACTCGCTGTCTCTCTTCATTT
GTCGAAGAATGCTGAGGAATTTCGCGATGACGTCGGCGAGTATTTTGAAGAATGAGAATAATTTGTATTT
ATACGAAAATCAGTTAGTGGAATTTTCTACAAAAACATGTTATCTATAGATAATTTTGTTGCAAAATATG
TTGACTATGACAAAGATTGTATGTATATACCTTTAATGTATTCTCATTTTCTTATGTATTTATAATGGCA
ATGATGATACTGATGATATTTTAAGATGATGCCAGACCACAGGCTGATTTCTGCGTCTTTTGCCGAACGC
AGTGCATGTGCGGTTGTTGTTTTTTGGAATAGTTTCAATTTTCGGACTGTCCGCTTTGATTTCAGTTTCT
TGGCTTATTCAAAAAGCAAAGTAAAGCCAAAAAAGCGAGATGGCAATACCAAATGCGGCAAAACGGTAGT
GGAAGGAAAGGGGTGCGGGGCAGCGGAAGGAAGGGTGGGGCGGGGCGTGGCGGGGTCTGTGGCTGGGCGC
GACGTCACCGACGTTGGAGCCACTCCTTTGACCATGTGTGCGTGTGTGTATTATTCGTGTCTCGCCACTC
GCCGGTTGTTTTTTTCTTTTTATCTCGCTCTCTCTAGCGCCATCTCGTACGCATGCTCAACGCACCGCAT
GTTGCCGTGTCCTTTATGCGTCATTTTGGCTCGAAATAGGCAATTATTTAAACAAAGATTAGTCAACGAA
AACGCTAAAATAAATAAGTCTACAATATGGTTACTTATTGCCATGTGTGTGCAGCCAACGATAGCAACAA
AAGCAACAACACAGTGGCTTTCCCTCTTTCACTTTTTGTTTGCAAGCGCGTGCGAGCAAGACGGCACGAC
CGGCAAACGCAATTACGCTGACAAAGAGCAGACGAAGTTTTGGCCGAAAAACATCAAGGCGCCTGATACG
AATGCATTTGCAATAACAATTGCGATATTTAATATTGTTTATGAAGCTGTTTGACTTCAAAACACACAAA
AAAAAAAATAAAACAAATTATTTGAAAGAGAATTAGGAATCGGACAGCTTATCGTTACGGGCTAACAGCA
CACCGAGACGAAATAGCTTACCTGACGTCACAGCCTCTGGAAGAACTGCCGCCAAGCAGAGAGAGAGAGA
AAAAGAGGGAGAGCAGCTTAGACCGCATGTGCTTGTGTGTGAGGCGTCTCTCTCTTCGTCTCCTGTTTGC
GCAAACGCATAGACTGCACTGAGAAAATCGATTACCTATTTTTTATGAATGAATATTTGCACTATTACTA
TTCAAAACTATTAAGATAGCAATCACATTCAATAGCCAAATACTATACCACCTGAGCGATGCAACGAAAT
GATCAATTTGAGCAAAAATGCTGCATATTTAGGACGGCATCATTATAGAAATGCTTCTTGCTGTGTACTT
TTCTCTCGTCTGGCAGCTGTTTCGCCGTTATTGTTAAAACCGGCTTAAGTTAGGTGTGTTTTCTACGACT
AGTGATGCCCCTACTAGAAGATGTGTGTTGCACAAATGTCCCTGAATAACCAATTTGAAGTGCAGATAGC
AGTAAACGTAAGCTAATATGAATATTATTTAACTGTAATGTTTTAATATCGCTGGACATTACTAATAAAC
CCACTATAAACACATGTACATATGTATGTTTTGGCATACAATGAGTAGTTGGGGAAAAAATGTGTAAAAG
CACCGTGACCATCACAGCATAAAGATAACCAGCTGAAGTATCGAATATGAGTAACCCCCAAATTGAATCA
CATGCCGCAACTGATAGGACCCATGGAAGTACACTCTTCATGGCGATATACAAGACACACACAAGCACGA
ACACCCAGTTGCGGAGGAAATTCTCCGTAAATGAAAACCCAATCGGCGAACAATTCATACCCATATATGG
TAAAAGTTTTGAACGCGACTTGAGAGCGGAGAGCATTGCGGCTGATAAGGTTTTAGCGCTAAGCGGGCTT
TATAAAACGGGCTGCGGGACCAGTTTTCATATCACTACCGTTTGAGTTCTTGTGCTGTGTGGATACTCCT
CCCGACACAAAGCCGCTCCATCAGCCAGCAGTCGTCTAATCCAGAGACCCCGGATCGGGGTACCAACATG
GACGCACAAACACGACGACGTGAGCGTCGCGCTGAGAAACAAGCTCAATGGAAAGCTGCAAACGGTGGAT
CTCCTCCACATATGGCTTACCCATACGATGTTCCAGATTACGCTCCTCCAAGCTTAATTAAGATGAACGT
AGAGAGCCAACTGAAGACACCGCCAACGCACATTCGAAATCTGGTCAAGCACGTGAACAAGCGAAATTTT
AATGAGAGCAGCGAGCAAATAAATCAGTTCGTTAAAGAGCACGGCCTGGAAGCGGATCGCAGCAGCCTGC
GCCACCTGTTCTCCGTGATCAACTTCAGCGATCTCGTGCCATCAGTTACGGTCCAGCTGCAGGCGAAGCT
CCTGGGCATCCAGTTGGAGCGTCAGCTTCACAGTTCATCGTTTGTGTCCAACATCTGCTACGCTTTTGAC
CAGTTCTTCGCCAGCAACCAGAAGTCCCTGAAGCCTGTTGCGGTAGCGGATCTCGTTGGCCAGGTCGCCC
GACTGACCGGCATCAACAAGGTTTGTGAGTGCGTCTTTGCCTTGGCCTTGACCCACTCCTCGTACACAGA
ACTCAAACATTCTGCCAGGAACAACCTAAAAGGTAGCCTCAGCGAACTTATAGACTCTTACTTGGGTAAT
AAAGGCACCGGCCCAGCCGACAGCGGTCTCCGGGAGATCTCCTTCGATCTACTGCAGTATTTGCTGTGCT
GCCTTAGCGAGTACGTACAACCGCAGGTGGAAGCACAGTTTTTGATCAAGCTTCGTGAGGAGTTTCCGCG
CCAGGCGGTACCGCTGGTTCTAGCGCCGTTCCTTTACGGCTCGACGACGGCGACGATTGCGGGAGCAGGT
GCCAGCGAAACGGATGCGGAGGCCGAAGCGACGACTAATAGCAACAGCTCCAGTTTCGAAGCAGATGCTT
TGAACGAGGTGGGAATCGAGGATATTTATGACCATTTAAGCGAGATAATATTCACCAACCAGGGCAAAAA
TAATATTATGGACACATCTTGGATTAATCTAATCCTTGAAATCGGTTATGAATTTACATCGAGCGTTGAA
GAGTGTAAGAATCATTTGTGTTCCCGCGAGCGAGAACGCGCTGAGCTCCAGTCCAAAGATGTCGCCAAGA
TCGTGGGTCTTATGTGCCGACGGCACTCCTCCCTGCTCGATTGTAATGTGAATCTACCGACGCCGGCGAA
CTTCTGGCCTGGTCAGGGACAGGGCGGTGGCAGCAACAGCAGTGGCTCTTCGCAGACACAAATCACTCCG
CAGCAACAGAACCCGGGCAGCAGTAACAACAACGATGGCAGCGATGGCAATTCGTCCAGTGATAAGAAGG
ACAAGAAGGAGACGACGGAGGCCACGCAAACTTGGAAGCCAGATGTCTTTGTGCAGGCGCTCAAGGAGGT
GGTGCCTCAGCTCAACTGGAAGGACGTGTGCATGGAACTTGATCATCCCGAGTTCGTGCTGAAGGATCGC
ATCGGTTTGGAGCTTTTGCTCACCATCCTTCGGCTGGCCACTGGCTCTAACATATTTCCACATCCAGAAT
GCATTTACCGTCACTGGGCAAACACGGAAGGTCAGCTGTCGCTTATCGCGACAATGCTGAAGAACCCGGA
TCTCTTTTCCTTCGCCGACTTTGTATTTAGCCAGCCAGCGTTGGATGTGCTTAAGACAGCTCCGGATGCG
GACAATAAGGAGATCTCGTCCTGGAAGTCGCTTCACCTGGTGGAGGTGCTGCTCTCCATTGCGGACAAGG
GATACTATACGCAGGTCCATGAGCTATTCAAGTTCCCAGCGCAGAACTGTCCCGATGTGCTATTTTTGGC
CTTATTGAACACAAGTCCGCCTATGACGCCACTGCGTCAGGATCTGTTTAACCAACTGATACCAACGTTC
CTTGGCAACCATCCCAACTCGAACGTGATCTTGGCCAGCGCCTGGAGCTCGAACAACTTCCAACTTCGTT
CCAATATCATGAATGCTATGTCCGAGTGGTATCTCCGAGGCAATGAGTTCGATCAGGTGAAACTGTCGCG
CATCCTGGATCTTGCCCAGGATTTAAAAGCGCTATCAGCGCTGCTCAACGCCCGTTCATTTTTATTCATT
ATCGACCTGGCTTGCCTTGCCTCTCGGCGCGAGTACCTGAAGCTGGAAAAGTGGCTTACCGATAAAATTC
GCGAACATGGAGAGCCTTTTATGCAGGCTATAATCAAGGTTCTGCACCGCCGCTGCCCGCAGGTTATCAA
CGCCAAAGTGCCAGAGGATCAGCTGCCTCCCAAGCAGGCGCAGCTTTTGCCCGAGACAGTTACAACCATG
ATCAACTGTCTGCAAACGTGCATCAATAACTGCATGCAGCCGGAGATGGTCGAAGTCATCATGCAAATGA
CCGCGAACGTGGCGATTATGGCTAACAAGGCGCGTGCCCAACAGCAGCAGCAGCCAGGATTGGTTCCGCC
GCCTCCACCAACAATTCTGCGCGGCCATCGTGGTATGGATCTGCCTGGAGGCATAGTCCCTCCGCCACCG
CAGCAACCGTTCTCCGGAAACCTCAACGCGCAGATGTTTGGACCAGGAATGGATCCGCTAACGAATATGT
CCAACAACTTAGCCGGCCTCAACCTCAGCGGCCCGAACGGAGCATTTAATTTTGGAAACATGCTAACTTC
TCCATCGCGTCTGATGACTCCGGGAGCCAATCCCTATCCGCTGAACCTCATGCAGATGCCGCAGGCTCCG
CCACCACCCAACGTAGGAAACCTAGGCCGCATGCTGCCAGGGGGTCCACAACAGCAGACTCCAACGCCGA
CTCCAACGGCCCCCAATCCAAACAACCCTGTGATGGCCGATCTCCAGATACCTGTGTCAAAGGAAGTTGA
AGACGAGGTCAACTCATACTTTCAGCGCATCTACAACCACCAGCCGAATCCAACGCTGTCCATCGATGAA
GTGCTGGACATTTTGCAAAGATTTAAAGAGTCAAGTAACCGGCGCGAGCAGGAAGTCTTTTTGTGCATGC
TGCGCAATCTGTTCGAGGAATATCGCTTTTTCTGTCAATACCCAGAGAAAGAGCTACAGATTACTGCGCA
GCTATTTGGTGGCATTATTGATCGTAACCTGGTGCCCACTTTTGTTGCACTGGGCCTTTCTCTGCGCTGT
GTCTTGGATGCCCTCCGCAAGCCCGATGGATCTAAGCTTTACTATTTCGGTGTGACGGCACTGGACAGAT
TCAGAACTCGATTGCACACCTACAACAAATACTGCGAGCATATCCGCTCCATTCCTCACTTCTCTGACTT
CCCGCCGCACCTTATTCAGTATGTGGAATACGGAATGCACGGCCAGGAGCCGCCGCCGCAGAAGTTGATT
GGACTCAGCAATACGATTCCTTCGGCGATATCTAGCGGACCAGGAACGGAACCAATTTACAGGAATAGCT
CCATGTTAGGTAATATGCCCGCTGCCACCCCGGGATCGGGACCGAAATCAAACGCTGCTGTATCGCATGC
CACGAGAATGAAGTCCATCGCCAATGCCACCAATATCGACACACTTTTGGTGGCCAACCAGGAAGAGAAA
GTGACTGTGCCACCAGAGCCTGTGCAGGACAAAACTGCCTTTATTTTCAACAACTTGAGCCAGCTGAACA
TACCGCAGAAGTGCGATGAGATAAAGGAGATTATGACCAAGGAGTATTGGCCGTGGCTAGCGCAATATCT
GGTCCTCAAACGCGCATCAATGGAGTTCAACTTCCACACACTATATTACAACTTTTTGGATGCCCTTAAA
AACGGCGAGATCAACCGATTCGTAACCAAAGAGACCCTACGCAACATCAAGGTACTCTTGCGCTCCGATA
AGGGAGTTATTAATTTCTCCGATCGAAGTCTGTTGAAGAACCTCGGACACTGGTTGGGCATGATGACCTT
AGGTCGCAATCGCCCCATCCTGCAGTTGGATCTGGATCTTAAATCCCTTTTGGCTGAGGCTTACCACAAG
GGCCAGCAGGAACTGCTTTTTGTGGTTCCTTTCGTAGCCAAGATCCTTGAGTCATCCGCCAAGTCTCGCA
TCTTCCGATCGCCCAATCCATGGACAATGGGTATCATGTACGTGCTTGCTGAGCTTCACCAGGAGCCAGA
CCTTAAGCTGAACCTGAAGTTTGAAATCGAAGTACTCTGCAAAACACTTAATCTGGAGTTGGCCAAGTTG
CGACAAGTGATCTACCTGAAGGATCCCAATCGAACTCACCGGATTGAAGAGCAGATGTCGCAACCAAAAC
CGAAACAACTTGAGCCAGTGGCTTCTGCGCCAGCTCTACCGCGTGAACAGCAATCCCCGGCACAACCTCC
GCCACCACCACAACAGCAGCAACCACCGCAGCAGCAGGTACCTCCACCGCCATCCTCTGCGGACGTGGAC
GCCCAAAATGCGGCCGCTATGATGATGGCAGCGGGCGGAGCTAATAGTACTCCTGGATCGGTATCTTCGC
CCAATCTACCCACCGATTCCAGCCAGGTGGCACTACCGCCACCAGAGCCGCGCTATTCATACGTGGACGT
AAACGTGAGCAACTTCCAGCTTATTGGTCAGCAGTTGGTACTGCCACCCAATACTCCGTTCCTGCACGCC
AATCCCGGAATCAAACACATGGTCGTCAACGCCGTGGAGCGCACGATAACCGACTGGTTGCAGCCTATTG
TGGACCGAAGCATCCGCATTGCCTGTGCCACCACCGAGCAGATCATCCGCAAGGACTTCGCCCTGGATGC
TGACGAGAACCGAATGCGCACTGCCGCTCATCAGATGGTACGAAACCTTGCCGCCGGCATGGCCATGATT
ACCGGTAAGGATGAGATAGCGCGTGCTATTAGCCAGAATCTGCACAAGGCCTTGCTGTCGGGTCTAAATG
GGATGCCCAGCATGGCTGAGATCCAAGCTGCTGCTATGCAGTTAGCCAGCGAAAATGTTGAGCTAGTTTG
CGCTTTCATTCAGAAAACATCTGCTGAAAAGGCAGCCGCAGAGATCGATAGGCGTCTAAGCACCGATTTC
GAGACCAGAAAAATTGCTCGTGAAGAGGGCAACCGCTTTGTGGACGCCCAGATCCTCACCTATCAACAGG
AGCGTCTTCCAGAAGCAGTGCGCATCAAGGTGGGCGCGGCTCCAGCTACACTTTATGCTGTGTACTCGGA
GTTCGCTAGAAGCATACCTGGCTTCCAGCAGATGAGCGATCGCGATATTGCCCTGTTTGTGCCCAAGCCG
ACGGATTTGTCTCAGCCAAATGTGTTTGCTAATGATGATAGCATGGTATACGGGGAACTGGCTAGCAAAA
TGGAGGCCTTCATGAACACGGCAATCGGAGTGCCGACACTCCAGATCCAGGCTAGCAAGATGCACATGCT
ACTCAACGCCCTGATAGCGACGCGTCGACTGCGTGACCAAGAGTCTGCCTTTAATCTGCTGACCCGCGCG
GTCGAGGGTTTGACCGAAGGATTGGTCAATATGCATGAAAACATGGAGCAAATGAAGATGTACCAAAACA
TCCATCTCCGTATCCTTGGCTTGCTGAACAACAGTTTCGGTGCTCCAAACACAGAGCGAGCGGTAACAAA
GTGTTTCTTCGATATCCGAGAGGAGGTGCGATATAACGTGGAGGCAGCTCGCGCTTTGATTACGTCGCAC
TTTGTCAATCTGAATCAGTTTGACGGAATGCTACGCGACTGCATGGACAACGGAAACAATTATGTGGCTA
TATCGTTCGGTATCGCACTGCTGGAGCGCCTCATCATGGACGATCGAGTGATTAATATTGTTTCGGACAA
CGAATTCATGGCAACTGTTGAGCTGCTAGGTAGGCTCACTCAGCATCGCCATCGGTATCCAGAATGCATT
GTGAATGCTATTGATACGCTCTGGAGCGGAAACTTTAACTCGAGCAGCGACTACAGCCCGTTCAACGGCA
ATGATCGTTACTTGTCGGGAGCCTCCCATTACATCCACTCCGGCATGCATCACGTAAGGTCATGCGATAC
AGATGATCCGCCGGGCTTACAAGAGAAGACGGAGTTTCTGCTTAAGGATTGGGTTGCACTGTACACGCAA
CAGAACCAGCAGTCAACGCGCGATGCACGCAACTTCGGTGCATTTGTTCAGAAGATGAACACATATGGTA
TCCTGAAAACGGACGACTTGATCACCCGTTTTTTCCGCCAGGCCACACACATTTGCACGGATGTGGTGTA
CAGAATGTTCGCCGAGCCGAGTTTACCAATCAACCAGGCCAAAAACAAGATATTCCAGTGGATCGATGCG
TTCGTCCATCTGATTGCAATGCTCGTGCGACACTCAGGCGAGGCAGGTAATCCAACCACCAAGATCAACC
TGTTAAACAAGGTGCTGGGCATTGTGCTGGGAACGCTGATTAAGGACCATGAGATGCGTGGCGTTAGCTT
CCAGCAGGTTGGCTACCATCGCTTCTTCATGATGCTGTTCATGGAGCTGTGCACGGCCGATGTGATTCTC
GAGTCCCTGATGCACAGTATTGTGTCGGCCTTCGCCTACACATATCACTTGTTGAATCCCAGCGTGGCTC
CGGGATTCTGCTTTGCTTGGTTGGAGCTCATTTCGCATCGCGTCTTCCTGGGCCGCATCCTGGTCCAAAT
TCCCGGGCAAAAGGGCTGGCCACTTTACGCTCAATTGCTGCAGGACCTTTTTAAATATCTTGCGCCCTTC
TTACGCAACACTGAGCTCGGCAAACCAGTCCAGCTTTTGTACAAGGGGACGCTACGTGTTCTGCTCGTTC
TGCTTCACGACTTCCCGGAGTTCTTGTGCGACTATCATTTTGGGTTCTGTGACACCATCCCGCCCAATTG
CGTCCAGATGCGTAACATCATCCTGTCGGCGTTTCCGCGCAACATGCGCTTGCCCGATCCCTTCACGCCC
AACCTAAAAGTGGACATGCTGTCGGACAGTAGTAATGCGCCTAAGGTGCTCAGTAGCTACATTATGAACA
TCCAGCCCGCGAACTTTAAGAAGGATTTGGACTCGTACCTCAAGGCCCGGGCGCCAGTTACTTTTCTATC
GGAATTACGTGGTCACTTGCAGGTGACAAGCGAGCCAGGAACTCGTTACAACATGGCGCTGATGAATGCT
CTGGTCATGTATGTGGGAACTCAGGCGATTGCTTTGATCAGAAACAAAAACTTTGTGCCCAACACCTCGA
ACATAGCACACAGCGCCCACATGGATATCTTCCAGAATCTTGCTGTTGACTTGGATACGGAGGGTCGCTA
TCTGTTCTTGAATGCGATTGCGAACCAGTTGCGCTATCCCAACAGCCACACGCACTACTTCAGCTGTGCG
GTGCTGCATCTGTTTGCCGAGGCCAACTCGGAGGCAATTCAGGAGCAGATCACTCGCGTACTTCTGGAAC
GATTGATCGTGAACCGCCCGCATCCTTGGGGACTGTTGATCACTTTTATTGAGCTGATCAAAAATCCCAT
CTACAAGTTCTGGGACCATGACTTTGTGCACTGTGCGCCAGAGATCACCAAGCTCTTTGAATCGGTGGCC
CGTTCCTGTCTGGCCAAGTCGAACGTCACCCAGCAGTTGAACATGCCCGTCGTCGATGGCGAGGGCCAGG
AGGTAGCCACCATCAACTGATCTAGAGGGCCCGCGGTTCGAAGGTAAGCCTATCCCTAACCCTCTCCTCG
GTCTCGATTCTACGCGTACCGGTCATCATCACCATCACCATTGAGTTTAAACCCGCTGATCAGCCTCGAC
TGTGCCTTCTAAGGCCTGAGCTCGCTGATCAGCCTCGATCGAGGATCCAGACATGATAAGATACATTGAT
GAGTTTGGACAAACCACAACTAGAATGCAGTGAAAAAAATGCTTTATTTGTGAAATTTGTGATGCTATTG
CTTTATTTGTAACCATTATAAGCTGCAATAAACAAGTTAACAACAACAATTGCATTCATTTTATGTTTCA
GGTTCAGGGGGAGGTGTGGGAGGTTTTTTAAAGCAAGTAAAACCTCTACAAATGTGGTATGGCTGATTAT
GATCAGTCGACCGATGCCCTTGAGAGCCTTCAACCCAGTCAGCTCCTTCCGGTGGGCGCGGGGCATGACT
ATCGTCGCCGCACTTATGACTGTCTTCTTTATCATGCAACTCGTAGGACAGGTGCCGGCAGCGCTCTGGG
TCATTTTCGGCGAGGACCGCTTTCGCTGGAGCGCGACGATGATCGGCCTGTCGCTTGCGGTATTCGGAAT
CTTGCACGCCCTCGCTCAAGCCTTCGTCACTGGTCCCGCCACCAAACGTTTCGGCGAGAAGCAGGCCATT
ATCGCCGGCATGGCGGCCGACGCGCTGGGCTACGTCTTGCTGGCGTTCGCGACGCGAGGCTGGATGGCCT
TCCCCATTATGATTCTTCTCGCTTCCGGCGGCATCGGGATGCCCGCGTTGCAGGCCATGCTGTCCAGGCA
GGTAGATGACGACCATCAGGGACAGCTTCAAGGATCGCTCGCGGCTCTTACCAGCCAGCAAAAGGCCAGG
AACCGTAAAAAGGCCGCGTTGCTGGCGTTTTTCCATAGGCTCCGCCCCCCTGACGAGCATCACAAAAATC
GACGCTCAAGTCAGAGGTGGCGAAACCCGACAGGACTATAAAGATACCAGGCGTTTCCCCCTGGAAGCTC
CCTCGTGCGCTCTCCTGTTCCGACCCTGCCGCTTACCGGATACCTGTCCGCCTTTCTCCCTTCGGGAAGC
GTGGCGCTTTCTCAATGCTCACGCTGTAGGTATCTCAGTTCGGTGTAGGTCGTTCGCTCCAAGCTGGGCT
GTGTGCACGAACCCCCCGTTCAGCCCGACCGCTGCGCCTTATCCGGTAACTATCGTCTTGAGTCCAACCC
GGTAAGACACGACTTATCGCCACTGGCAGCAGCCACTGGTAACAGGATTAGCAGAGCGAGGTATGTAGGC
GGTGCTACAGAGTTCTTGAAGTGGTGGCCTAACTACGGCTACACTAGAAGGACAGTATTTGGTATCTGCG
CTCTGCTGAAGCCAGTTACCTTCGGAAAAAGAGTTGGTAGCTCTTGATCCGGCAAACAAACCACCGCTGG
TAGCGGTGGTTTTTTTGTTTGCAAGCAGCAGATTACGCGCAGAAAAAAAGGATCTCAAGAAGATCCTTTG
ATCTTTTCTACGGGGTCTGACGCTCAGTGGAACGAAAACTCACGTTAAGGGATTTTGGTCATGAGATTAT
CAAAAAGGATCTTCACCTAGATCCTTTTAAATTAAAAATGAAGTTTTAAATCAATCTAAAGTATATATGA
GTAAACTTGGTCTGACAGTTACCAATGCTTAATCAGTGAGGCACCTATCTCAGCGATCTGTCTATTTCGT
TCATCCATAGTTGCCTGACTCCCCGTCGTGTAGATAACTACGATACGGGAGGGCTTACCATCTGGCCCCA
GTGCTGCAATGATACCGCGAGACCCACGCTCACCGGCTCCAGATTTATCAGCAATAAACCAGCCAGCCGG
AAGGGCCGAGCGCAGAAGTGGTCCTGCAACTTTATCCGCCTCCATCCAGTCTATTAATTGTTGCCGGGAA
GCTAGAGTAAGTAGTTCGCCAGTTAATAGTTTGCGCAACGTTGTTGCCATTGCTGCAGGCATCGTGGTGT
CACGCTCGTCGTTTGGTATGGCTTCATTCAGCTCCGGTTCCCAACGATCAAGGCGAGTTACATGATCCCC
CATGTTGTGCAAAAAAGCGGTTAGCTCCTTCGGTCCTCCGATCGTTGTCAGAAGTAAGTTGGCCGCAGTG
TTATCACTCATGGTTATGGCAGCACTGCATAATTCTCTTACTGTCATGCCATCCGTAAGATGCTTTTCTG
TGACTGGTGAGTACTCAACCAAGTCATTCTGAGAATAGTGTATGCGGCGACCGAGTTGCTCTTGCCCGGC
GTCAACACGGGATAATACCGCGCCACATAGCAGAACTTTAAAAGTGCTCATCATTGGAAAACGTTCTTCG
GGGCGAAAACTCTCAAGGATCTTACCGCTGTTGAGATCCAGTTCGATGTAACCCACTCGTGCACCCAACT
GATCTTCAGCATCTTTTACTTTCACCAGCGTTTCTGGGTGAGCAAAAACAGGAAGGCAAAATGCCGCAAA
AAAGGGAATAAGGGCGACACGGAAATGTTGAATACTCATACTCTTCCTTTTTCAATATTATTGAAGCATT
TATCAGGGTTATTGTCTCATGAGCGGATACATATTTGAATGTATTTAGAAAAATAAACAAATAGGGGTTC
CGCGCACATTTCCCCGAAAAGTGCCACCTGACGTCTAAGAAACCATTATTATCATGACATTAACCTATAA
AAATAGGCGTATCACGAGGCCCTTTCGT
